Addgene plasmid #160466: pQE-60NA-proinsulin-msGFP2
Purpose: Encodes a fusion of human proinsulin and the monomeric superfolder GFP2
Depositing lab: Benjamin Glick. Depositing organization: University of Chicago. Publication: A photostable monomeric superfolder GFP. Valbuena FM, Fizgerald I, Strack RL, Andruska N, Smith L, Glick BS. Traffic. 2020 May 15. doi: 10.1111/tra.12737. PubMed 32415747.
Backbone
  Vector backbone: PQE-60NA
  Backbone size w/o insert (bp): 3399
  Total vector size (bp): 4371
  Vector type: Bacterial Expression
Growth in bacteria
  Bacterial resistance: Ampicillin, 100 μg/mL
  Growth temperature: 37°C
  Growth strain: DH5alpha
  Copy number: Unknown
Gene/Insert
  Gene/Insert name: proinsulin-msGFP2
  Species: H. sapiens (human)
  Insert size (bp): 972
  Promoter: T5
  Cloning method: Gibson Cloning
  Sequencing primers: 5′ TAGATTCAATTGTGAGCGGATAACAATTTC; 3′ TGAGGTCATTACTGGATCTATCAACAGGA
Terms and licenses: Academic/Nonprofit Terms; Industry Terms: Not Available to Industry
How to cite: pQE-60NA-proinsulin-msGFP2 was a gift from Benjamin Glick (Addgene plasmid # 160466 ; http://n2t.net/addgene:160466 ; RRID:Addgene_160466)
