[The description below was written by a language model from this plasmid's Addgene catalogue record and pLannotate feature annotations shown in this document.]
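Description:
pQE-60NA-proinsulin-msGFP2 is a bacterial expression plasmid of about 4.4 kb, built on the pQE-60NA backbone, that encodes human proinsulin fused to msGFP2, a photostable monomeric superfolder GFP. It replicates in E. coli from a ColE1/pMB1-type origin, with an adjacent bom region and only a short remnant of the rop gene, and it is selected with ampicillin through a β-lactamase gene driven by its own promoter. The catalogue lists the copy number as unknown. A chloramphenicol acetyltransferase sequence with a partial cat promoter lies downstream of the expression cassette. Both are annotated only as fragments, and chloramphenicol is not listed as a selection, so this is best regarded as a leftover backbone element rather than a working marker.

Expression is driven by the bacteriophage T5 promoter, which is recognised by the host E. coli RNA polymerase. The promoter contains an embedded lac operator and is followed by a second one, so transcription is repressed by lac repressor and can be induced with IPTG. No lacI gene is annotated on the plasmid, so repressor would have to come from the host or from another plasmid. The proinsulin coding region comes first, followed almost immediately by msGFP2, which places the fluorescent protein at the C-terminus of the fusion. The automated annotation labels the insulin segment by its closest database match, horse insulin, but the catalogue identifies the insert as human. The lambda t0 terminator ends the transcript, and an rrnB T1 terminator lies further downstream. The insert was assembled by Gibson cloning.

The record does not state a specific application beyond encoding the fusion. The plasmid was deposited with the study that described msGFP2.
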