Features (pLannotate 1.2.2; 13 found; start..end, strand, type, name):
     10..54      +  promoter       T5 promoter: bacteriophage T5 promoter for E. coli RNA polymerase, with embedded lac operator
     62..78      +  protein_bind   lac operator: The lac repressor binds to the lac operator to inhibit transcription in E. coli. This inhibition can be relieved by adding lactose or isopropyl-β-D-thiogalactopyranoside (IPTG). lac repressor encoded by lacI
    118..372     +  CDS            INS: INS_HORSE - Experimental evidence at protein level: Swiss-Prot protein existence level 1. Insulin decreases blood glucose concentration. It increases cell permeability to monosaccharides, amino acids and fatty acids. It accelerates glycolysis, the pentose phosphate cycle, and glycogen synthesis in liver. From Equus caballus (Horse).
    376..1083    +  CDS            msGFP2: photostable monomeric superfolder GFP (Valbuena et al., 2020)
   1117..1211    +  terminator     lambda t0 terminator: transcription terminator from phage lambda
   1226..1254    +  promoter       cat promoter (fragment): promoter of the E. coli cat gene encoding chloramphenicol acetyltransferase
   1255..1918    +  CDS            CmR (fragment): chloramphenicol acetyltransferase; cat; confers resistance to chloramphenicol
   1983..2069    +  terminator     rrnB T1 terminator: Escherichia coli rrnB; transcription terminator T1 from the E. coli rrnB gene
   2081..2122    +  CDS            rop (fragment): Rop protein, which maintains plasmids at low copy number; rop
   2224..2364    +  misc_feature   bom: basis of mobility region from pBR322
   2550..3138    -  rep_origin     ori: high-copy-number ColE1/pMB1/pBR322/pUC origin of replication
   3309..4169    -  CDS            AmpR: β-lactamase; bla; confers resistance to ampicillin, carbenicillin, and related antibiotics
   4170..4274    -  promoter       AmpR promoter: bla
>Addgene plasmid #160466 | pQE-60NA-proinsulin-msGFP2 | addgene full sequence | sequence record 326667 | Addgene NGS Result
CTCGAGAAATCATAAAAAATTTATTTGCTTTGTGAGCGGATAACAATTATAATAGATTCAATTGTGAGCG
GATAACAATTTCACACAGAATTCATTAAAGAGGAGAAATTAACCATGTTTGTGAACCAACACCTGTGCGG
CTCACACCTGGTGGAAGCTCTCTACCTAGTGTGCGGGGAACGAGGCTTCTTCTACACACCCAAGACCCGC
CGGGAGGCAGAGGACCTGCAGGTGGGGCAGGTGGAGCTGGGCGGGGGCCCTGGTGCAGGCAGCCTGCAGC
CCTTGGCCCTGGAGGGGTCCCTGCAGAAGCGTGGCATTGTGGAACAATGCTGTACCAGCATCTGCTCCCT
CTACCAGCTGGAGAACTACTGCACCATGGATAGCACTGAGAGCCTGTTCACCGGGGTGGTGCCCATCCTG
GTCGAGCTGGACGGCGACGTAAACGGCCACAAGTTCAGCGTGCGCGGCGAGGGCGAGGGCGATGCCACCA
ACGGCAAGCTGACCCTGAAGTTCATCTGCACCACCGGCAAGCTGCCCGTGCCCTGGCCCACCCTCGTGAC
CACCCTGACCTACGGCGTGCAGTGCTTCAGCCGCTACCCCGACCACATGAAGCAGCACGACTTCTTCAAG
TCCGCCATGCCCGAAGGCTACGTCCAGGAGCGCACCATCACCTTCAAGGACGACGGCACCTACAAGACCC
GCGCCGAGGTGAAGTTCGAGGGCGACACCCTGGTGAACCGCATCGAGCTGAAGGGCATCGACTTCAAGGA
GGACGGCAACATCCTGGGGCACAAGCTGGAGTACAACTACAACAGCCACAACGTCTATATCACCGCCGAC
AAGCAGAAGAACGGCATCAAGGCCAACTTCAAGATCCGCCACAACGTGGAGGACGGCAGCGTGCAGCTCG
CCGACCACTACCAGCAGAACACCCCCATCGGCGACGGCCCCGTGCTGCTGCCCGACAACCACTACCTGAG
CACCCAGTCCAAGCTGAGCAAAGACCCCAACGAGAAGCGCGATCACATGGTCCTGCTGGAGTTCGTGACC
GCCGCCGGGATCACTGGAGGCAGTGGCGGTTCTTAAAGCGGCCGCAAGCTTAATTAGCTGAGCTTGGACT
CCTGTTGATAGATCCAGTAATGACCTCAGAACTCCATCTGGATTTGTTCAGAACGCTCGGTTGCCGCCGG
GCGTTTTTTATTGGTGAGAATCCAAGCTAGCTTGGCGAGATTTTCAGGAGCTAAGGAAGCTAAAATGGAG
AAAAAAATCACTGGATATACCACCGTTGATATATCCCAATGGCATCGTAAAGAACATTTTGAGGCATTTC
AGTCAGTTGCTCAATGTACCTATAACCAGACCGTTCAGCTGGATATTACGGCCTTTTTAAAGACCGTAAA
GAAAAATAAGCACAAGTTTTATCCGGCCTTTATTCACATTCTTGCCCGCCTGATGAATGCTCATCCGGAA
TTTCGTATGGCAATGAAAGACGGTGAGCTGGTGATATGGGATAGTGTTCACCCTTGTTACACCGTTTTCC
ATGAGCAAACTGAAACGTTTTCATCGCTCTGGAGTGAATACCACGACGATTTCCGGCAGTTTCTACACAT
ATATTCGCAAGATGTGGCGTGTTACGGTGAAAACCTGGCCTATTTCCCTAAAGGGTTTATTGAGAATATG
TTTTTCGTCTCAGCCAATCCCTGGGTGAGTTTCACCAGTTTTGATTTAAACGTGGCCAATATGGACAACT
TCTTCGCCCCCGTTTTCACCATGCATGGGCAAATATTATACGCAAGGCGACAAGGTGCTGATGCCGCTGG
CGATTCAGGTTCATCATGCCGTTTGTGATGGCTTCCATGTCGGCAGAATGCTTAATGAATTACAACAGTA
CTGCGATGAGTGGCAGGGCGGGGCGTAATTTTTTTAAGGCAGTTATTGGTGCCCTTAAACGCCTGGGGTA
ATGACTCTCTAGCTTGAGGCATCAAATAAAACGAAAGGCTCAGTCGAAAGACTGGGCCTTTCGTTTTATC
TGTTGTTTGTCGGTGAACGCTCTCCTGAGTAGGACAAATCCGCCCTCTAGAGCTGCCTCGCGCGTTTCGG
TGATGACGGTGAAAACCTCTGACACATGCAGCTCCCGGAGACGGTCACAGCTTGTCTGTAAGCGGATGCC
GGGAGCAGACAAGCCCGTCAGGGCGCGTCAGCGGGTGTTGGCGGGTGTCGGGGCGCAGCCATGACCCAGT
CACGTAGCGATAGCGGAGTGTATACTGGCTTAACTATGCGGCATCAGAGCAGATTGTACTGAGAGTGCAC
CATATGCGGTGTGAAATACCGCACAGATGCGTAAGGAGAAAATACCGCATCAGGCGCTCTTCCGCTTCCT
CGCTCACTGACTCGCTGCGCTCGGTCGTTCGGCTGCGGCGAGCGGTATCAGCTCACTCAAAGGCGGTAAT
ACGGTTATCCACAGAATCAGGGGATAACGCAGGAAAGAACATGTGAGCAAAAGGCCAGCAAAAGGCCAGG
AACCGTAAAAAGGCCGCGTTGCTGGCGTTTTTCCATAGGCTCCGCCCCCCTGACGAGCATCACAAAAATC
GACGCTCAAGTCAGAGGTGGCGAAACCCGACAGGACTATAAAGATACCAGGCGTTTCCCCCTGGAAGCTC
CCTCGTGCGCTCTCCTGTTCCGACCCTGCCGCTTACCGGATACCTGTCCGCCTTTCTCCCTTCGGGAAGC
GTGGCGCTTTCTCATAGCTCACGCTGTAGGTATCTCAGTTCGGTGTAGGTCGTTCGCTCCAAGCTGGGCT
GTGTGCACGAACCCCCCGTTCAGCCCGACCGCTGCGCCTTATCCGGTAACTATCGTCTTGAGTCCAACCC
GGTAAGACACGACTTATCGCCACTGGCAGCAGCCACTGGTAACAGGATTAGCAGAGCGAGGTATGTAGGC
GGTGCTACAGAGTTCTTGAAGTGGTGGCCTAACTACGGCTACACTAGAAGGACAGTATTTGGTATCTGCG
CTCTGCTGAAGCCAGTTACCTTCGGAAAAAGAGTTGGTAGCTCTTGATCCGGCAAACAAACCACCGCTGG
TAGCGGTGGTTTTTTTGTTTGCAAGCAGCAGATTACGCGCAGAAAAAAAGGATCTCAAGAAGATCCTTTG
ATCTTTTCTACGGGGTCTGACGCTCAGTGGAACGAAAACTCACGTTAAGGGATTTTGGTCATGAGATTAT
CAAAAAGGATCTTCACCTAGATCCTTTTAAATTAAAAATGAAGTTTTAAATCAATCTAAAGTATATATGA
GTAAACTTGGTCTGACAGTTACCAATGCTTAATCAGTGAGGCACCTATCTCAGCGATCTGTCTATTTCGT
TCATCCATAGTTGCCTGACTCCCCGTCGTGTAGATAACTACGATACGGGAGGGCTTACCATCTGGCCCCA
GTGCTGCAATGATACCGCGAGACCCACGCTCACCGGCTCCAGATTTATCAGCAATAAACCAGCCAGCCGG
AAGGGCCGAGCGCAGAAGTGGTCCTGCAACTTTATCCGCCTCCATCCAGTCTATTAATTGTTGCCGGGAA
GCTAGAGTAAGTAGTTCGCCAGTTAATAGTTTGCGCAACGTTGTTGCCATTGCTACAGGCATCGTGGTGT
CACGCTCGTCGTTTGGTATGGCTTCATTCAGCTCCGGTTCCCAACGATCAAGGCGAGTTACATGATCCCC
CATGTTGTGCAAAAAAGCGGTTAGCTCCTTCGGTCCTCCGATCGTTGTCAGAAGTAAGTTGGCCGCAGTG
TTATCACTCATGGTTATGGCAGCACTGCATAATTCTCTTACTGTCATGCCATCCGTAAGATGCTTTTCTG
TGACTGGTGAGTACTCAACCAAGTCATTCTGAGAATAGTGTATGCGGCGACCGAGTTGCTCTTGCCCGGC
GTCAATACGGGATAATACCGCGCCACATAGCAGAACTTTAAAAGTGCTCATCATTGGAAAACGTTCTTCG
GGGCGAAAACTCTCAAGGATCTTACCGCTGTTGAGATCCAGTTCGATGTAACCCACTCGTGCACCCAACT
GATCTTCAGCATCTTTTACTTTCACCAGCGTTTCTGGGTGAGCAAAAACAGGAAGGCAAAATGCCGCAAA
AAAGGGAATAAGGGCGACACGGAAATGTTGAATACTCATACTCTTCCTTTTTCAATATTATTGAAGCATT
TATCAGGGTTATTGTCTCATGAGCGGATACATATTTGAATGTATTTAGAAAAATAAACAAATAGGGGTTC
CGCGCACATTTCCCCGAAAAGTGCCACCTGCTAAGAAACCATTATTATCATGACATTAACCTATAAAAAT
AGGCGTATCACGAGGCCCTTTCGTCTTCAC
